>Addgene plasmid #148574 | pT7-EGFP-C1-HsGIGYF1_1-177-P76DL77A_AE | depositor full sequence | sequence record 291022 | Full Sequence
TAGTTATTAATAGTAATCAATTACGGGGTCATTAGTTCATAGCCCATATATGGAGTTCCGCGTTACATAA
CTTACGGTAAATGGCCCGCCTGGCTGACCGCCCAACGACCCCCGCCCATTGACGTCAATAATGACGTATG
TTCCCATAGTAACGCCAATAGGGACTTTCCATTGACGTCAATGGGTGGAGTATTTACGGTAAACTGCCCA
CTTGGCAGTACATCAAGTGTATCATATGCCAAGTACGCCCCCTATTGACGTCAATGACGGTAAATGGCCC
GCCTGGCATTATGCCCAGTACATGACCTTATGGGACTTTCCTACTTGGCAGTACATCTACGTATTAGTCA
TCGCTATTACCATGGTGATGCGGTTTTGGCAGTACATCAATGGGCGTGGATAGCGGTTTGACTCACGGGG
ATTTCCAAGTCTCCACCCCATTGACGTCAATGGGAGTTTGTTTTGGCACCAAAATCAACGGGACTTTCCA
AAATGTCGTAACAACTCCGCCCCATTGACGCAAATGGGCGGTAGGCGTGTACGGTGGGAGGTCTATATAA
GCAGAGCTCTCTGGCTAACTAGAGAACCCACTGCTTACTGGCTTATCGAAATTAATACGACTCACTATAG
GGAGACCCAAGCTCTAGCGCTACCGGTCGCCACCATGGTGAGCAAGGGCGAGGAGCTGTTCACCGGGGTG
GTGCCCATCCTGGTCGAGCTGGACGGCGACGTAAACGGCCACAAGTTCAGCGTGTCCGGCGAGGGCGAGG
GCGATGCCACCTACGGCAAGCTGACCCTGAAGTTCATCTGCACCACCGGCAAGCTGCCCGTGCCCTGGCC
CACCCTCGTGACCACCCTGACCTACGGCGTGCAGTGCTTCAGCCGCTACCCCGACCACATGAAGCAGCAC
GACTTCTTCAAGTCCGCCATGCCCGAAGGCTACGTCCAGGAGCGCACCATCTTCTTCAAGGACGACGGCA
ACTACAAGACCCGCGCCGAGGTGAAGTTCGAGGGCGACACCCTGGTGAACCGCATCGAGCTGAAGGGCAT
CGACTTCAAGGAGGACGGCAACATCCTGGGGCACAAGCTGGAGTACAACTACAACAGCCACAACGTCTAT
ATCATGGCCGACAAGCAGAAGAACGGCATCAAGGTGAACTTCAAGATCCGCCACAACATCGAGGACGGCA
GCGTGCAGCTCGCCGACCACTACCAGCAGAACACCCCCATCGGCGACGGCCCCGTGCTGCTGCCCGACAA
CCACTACCTGAGCACCCAGTCCGCCCTGAGCAAAGACCCCAACGAGAAGCGCGATCACATGGTCCTGCTG
GAGTTCGTGACCGCCGCCGGGATCACTCTCGGCATGGACGAGCTGTACAAGTCCGGACTCAGATCTCGAG
CTATGGCAGCAGAGACACTCAACTTTGGGCCTGAGTGGCTCAGGGCCCTGTCCGGGGGCGGCAGCGTGGC
CTCCCCACCCCCGTCCCCTGCCATGCCCAAATACAAGCTGGCTGACTACCGTTATGGGCGAGAGGAAATG
CTGGCTCTCTACGTCAAGGAGAACAAGGTCCCGGAAGAGCTGCAGGACAAGGAGTTCGCCGCGGTGCTGC
AGGACGAGCCACTGCAGGATGCAGCTCTGGAGCCGCTGACTGAGGAGGAACAGAGAAACTTCTCCCTGTC
AGTGAACAGCGTGGCTGTGCTGAGGCTGATGGGGAAAGGGGCTGGCCCCCCCCTGGCTGGCACCTCCCGA
GGCAGGGGCAGCACGCGGAGCCGAGGCCGCGGCCGTGGTGACAGCTGCTTTTACCAAAGAAGCATCGAAG
AAGGCGATGGGGCCTTTGGACGAAGCCCCCGGGAAATCCAGCGCAGCCAGAGCTGGGATGACAGAGGCGA
GAGGCGGTTTGAGAAGTCAGCAAGGCGGGATGGAGCACGATGTTAGGGATCCACCGGATCTAGATAACTG
ATCATAATCAGCCATACCACATTTGTAGAGGTTTTACTTGCTTTAAAAAACCTCCCACACCTCCCCCTGA
ACCTGAAACATAAAATGAATGCAATTGTTGTTGTTAACTTGTTTATTGCAGCTTATAATGGTTACAAATA
AAGCAATAGCATCACAAATTTCACAAATAAAGCATTTTTTTCACTGCATTCTAGTTGTGGTTTGTCCAAA
CTCATCAATGTATCTTAACGCGTAAATTGTAAGCGTTAATATTTTGTTAAAATTCGCGTTAAATTTTTGT
TAAATCAGCTCATTTTTTAACCAATAGGCCGAAATCGGCAAAATCCCTTATAAATCAAAAGAATAGACCG
AGATAGGGT
[37 nt withheld, positions 2320-2356]
AAAGAACGTGGACTCCAACGTCAAAGG
[49 nt withheld, positions 2384-2432]
T
[91 nt withheld, positions 2434-2524]
G
[124 nt withheld, positions 2526-2649]
CAGGTGGCACTTTTCGGGGAAATGTGCGCGGAACCCCTATTTGTTTATTTTTCTAAATACATTCAAATAT
GTATCCGCTCATGAGACAATAACCCTGATAAATGCTTCAATAATATTGAAAAAGGAAGAGTCCTGAGGCG
GAAAGAACCAGCTGTGGAATGTGTGTCAGTTAGGGTGTGGAAAGTCCCCAGGCTCCCCAGCAGGCAGAAG
TATGCAAAGCATGCATCTCAATTAGTCAGCAACCAGGTGTGGAAAGTCCCCAGGCTCCCCAGCAGGCAGA
AGTATGCAAAGCATGCATCTCAATTAGTCAGCAACCATAGTCCCGCCCCTAACTCCGCCCATCCCGCCCC
TAACTCCGCCCAGTTCCGCCCATTCTCCGCCCCATGGCTGACTAATTTTTTTTATTTATGCAGAGGCCGA
GGCCGCCTCGGCCTCTGAGCTATTCCAGAAGTAGTGAGGAGGCTTTTTTGGAGGCCTAGGCTTTTGCAAA
GATCGATCAAGAGACAGGATGAGGATCGTTTCGCATGATTGAACAAGATGGATTGCACGCAGGTTCTCCG
GCCGCTTGGGTGGAGAGGCTATTCGGCTATGACTGGGCACAACAGACAATCGGCTGCTCTGATGCCGCCG
TGTTCCGGCTGTCAGCGCAGGGGCGCCCGGTTCTTTTTGTCAAGACCGACCTGTCCGGTGCCCTGAATGA
ACTGCAAGACGAGGCAGCGCGGCTATCGTGGCTGGCCACGACGGGCGTTCCTTGCGCAGCTGTGCTCGAC
GTTGTCACTGAAGCGGGAAGGGACTGGCTGCTATTGGGCGAAGTGCCGGGGCAGGATCTCCTGTCATCTC
ACCTTGCTCCTGCCGAGAAAGTATCCATCATGGCTGATGCAATGCGGCGGCTGCATACGCTTGATCCGGC
TACCTGCCCATTCGACCACCAAGCGAAACATCGCATCGAGCGAGCACGTACTCGGATGGAAGCCGGTCTT
GTCGATCAGGATGATCTGGACGAAGAGCATCAGGGGCTCGCGCCAGCCGAACTGTTCGCCAGGCTCAAGG
CGAGCATGCCCGACGGCGAGGATCTCGTCGTGACCCATGGCGATGCCTGCTTGCCGAATATCATGGTGGA
AAATGGCCGCTTTTCTGGATTCATCGACTGTGGCCGGCTGGGTGTGGCGGACCGCTATCAGGACATAGCG
TTGGCTACCCGTGATATTGCTGAAGAGCTTGGCGGCGAATGGGCTGACCGCTTCCTCGTGCTTTACGGTA
TCGCCGCTCCCGATTCGCAGCGCATCGCCTTCTATCGCCTTCTTGACGAGTTCTTCTGAGCGGGACTCTG
GGGTTCGAAATGACCGACCAAGCGACGCCCAACCTGCCATCACGAGATTTCGATTCCACCGCCGCCTTCT
ATGAAAGGTTGGGCTTCGGAATCGTTTTCCGGGACGCCGGCTGGATGATCCTCCAGCGCGGGGATCTCAT
GCTGGAGTTCTTCGCCCACCCTAGGGGGAGGCTAACTGAAACACGGAAGGAGACAATACCGGAAGGAACC
CGCGCTATGACGGCAATAAAAAGACAGAATAAAACGCACGGTGTTGGGTCGTTTGTTCATAAACGCGGGG
TTCGGTCCCAGGGCTGGCACTCTGTCGATACCCCACCGAGACCCCATTGGGGCCAATACGCCCGCGTTTC
TTCCTTTTCCCCACCCCACCCCCCAAGTTCGGGTGAAGGCCCAGGGCTCGCAGCCAACGTCGGGGCGGCA
GGCCCTGCCATAGCCTCAGGTTACTCATATATACTTTAGATTGATTTAAAACTTCATTTTTAATTTAAAA
GGATCTAGGTGAAGATCCTTTTTGATAATCTCATGACCAAAATCCCTTAACGTGAGTTTTCGTTCCACTG
AGCGTCAGACCCCGTAGAAAAGATCAAAGGATCTTCTTGAGATCCTTTTTTTCTGCGCGTAATCTGCTGC
TTGCAAACAAAAAAACCACCGCTACCAGCGGTGGTTTGTTTGCCGGATCAAGAGCTACCAACTCTTTTTC
CGAAGGTAACTGGCTTCAGCAGAGCGCAGATACCAAATACTGTCCTTCTAGTGTAGCCGTAGTTAGGCCA
CCACTTCAAGAACTCTGTAGCACCGCCTACATACCTCGCTCTGCTAATCCTGTTACCAGTGGCTGCTGCC
AGTGGCGATAAGTCGTGTCTTACCGGGTTGGACTCAAGACGATAGTTACCGGATAAGGCGCAGCGGTCGG
GCTGAACGGGGGGTTCGTGCACACAGCCCAGCTTGGAGCGAACGACCTACACCGAACTGAGATACCTACA
GCGTGAGCTATGAGAAAGCGCCACGCTTCCCGAAGGGAGAAAGGCGGACAGGTATCCGGTAAGCGGCAGG
GTCGGAACAGGAGAGCGCACGAGGGAGCTTCCAGGGGGAAACGCCTGGTATCTTTATAGTCCTGTCGGGT
TTCGCCACCTCTGACTTGAGCGTCGATTTTTGTGATGCTCGTCAGGGGGGCGGAGCCTATGGAAAAACGC
CAGCAACGCGGCCTTTTTACGGTTCCTGGCCTTTTGCTGGCCTTTTGCTCACATGTTCTTTCCTGCGTTA
TCCCCTGATTCTGTGGATAACCGTATTACCGCCATGCAT
Features (pLannotate 1.2.2; 17 found; start..end, strand, type, name):
     61..364     +  enhancer       CMV enhancer: human cytomegalovirus immediate early enhancer
    365..568     +  promoter       CMV promoter: human cytomegalovirus (CMV) immediate early promoter
    564..597     +  LTR            5' LTR (truncated) (fragment): truncated 5' long terminal repeat (LTR) from HIV-1
    613..631     +  promoter       T7 promoter: promoter for bacteriophage T7 RNA polymerase
    665..1381    +  CDS            EGFP: EGFP is a basic (constitutively fluorescent) green fluorescent protein published in 1996, derived from Aequorea victoria. It is reported to be a rapidly-maturing weak dimer with moderate acid sensitivity.
   1382..1402    +  misc_feature   MCS (fragment): multiple cloning site
   1403..1933    +  CDS            GIGYF1 (fragment): GGYF1_HUMAN - Also known as CDS2, PERQ1. Experimental evidence at protein level: Swiss-Prot protein existence level 1. May act cooperatively with GRB10 to regulate tyrosine kinase receptor signaling. May increase IGF1 receptor phosphorylation under IGF1 stimulation as well as phosphorylation of IRS1 and SHC1 (By similarity). From Homo sapiens (Human).
   1959..2043    +  CDS            large T antigen (fragment): large T antigen from SV40 (simian virus 40)
   2066..2187    +  polyA_signal   SV40 poly(A) signal: SV40 polyadenylation signal
   2221..2649    -  rep_origin     f1 ori (sequence partly withheld): f1 bacteriophage origin of replication; arrow indicates direction of (+) strand synthesis
   2676..2780    +  promoter       AmpR promoter: bla
   2782..3139    +  promoter       SV40 promoter: SV40 enhancer and early promoter
   3174..3968    +  CDS            NeoR/KanR: aminoglycoside phosphotransferase from Tn5; aph(3')-II (or nptII); confers resistance to neomycin, kanamycin, and G418 (Geneticin®)
   3989..4141    +  CDS            ble (fragment): BLE_KLEPN - Experimental evidence at protein level: Swiss-Prot protein existence level 1. Binding protein with a strong affinity to the bleomycin family of antibiotics. Binds to CL990; an antimitotic-antibiotic compound. From Klebsiella pneumoniae.
   4200..4247    +  polyA_signal   HSV TK poly(A) signal: herpes simplex virus thymidine kinase polyadenylation signal (Cole and Stacy, 1985)
   4338..4354    -  polyA_signal   bGH poly(A) signal (fragment): bovine growth hormone polyadenylation signal
   4576..5164    +  rep_origin     ori: high-copy-number ColE1/pMB1/pBR322/pUC origin of replication
