[The description below was written by a language model from this plasmid's Addgene catalogue record and pLannotate feature annotations shown in this document.]
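Description:
pT7-EGFP-C1-HsGIGYF1_1-177-P76DL77A_AE is a 5,278 nt mammalian expression plasmid that produces an N-terminally EGFP-tagged fragment of human GIGYF1 (also known as GYF1 or PERQ1). The catalogue lists the backbone as unknown, but the name and the annotated layout are consistent with an EGFP-C1-style vector into which a T7 promoter has been added. The plasmid replicates in E. coli at high copy from a ColE1/pUC-type origin and also carries an f1 origin. A single Tn5 NeoR/KanR gene sits behind tandem bacterial (bla) and SV40 early promoters and ends in an HSV TK polyadenylation signal. It therefore confers kanamycin resistance in bacteria and can allow G418 selection in mammalian cells.

The expression cassette is driven by the CMV immediate early enhancer and promoter. The bacteriophage T7 promoter lies just upstream of the coding region and could additionally permit transcription by T7 RNA polymerase. The EGFP coding sequence is followed by a short remnant of the multiple cloning site and then the GIGYF1 fragment, which covers residues 1–177 and carries the P76D and L77A substitutions indicated in the name. The cassette is terminated by the SV40 poly(A) signal. Short annotated fragments (HIV-1 LTR, SV40 large T antigen, ble, bGH poly(A)) appear to be partial matches from automated annotation rather than functional elements.

The record states only that the purpose is mammalian expression of this mutant fragment. The associated publication concerns how GIGYF1/2 proteins use auxiliary sequences to bind 4EHP selectively and repress target mRNAs, which suggests use as a mutant in such interaction studies, although the specific effect of the substitutions is not described. The depositor sequence may be theoretical or only partly verified.
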