Addgene plasmid #148574: pT7-EGFP-C1-HsGIGYF1_1-177-P76DL77A_AE
Purpose: Mammalian Expression of HsGIGYF1_1-177-P76DL77A
Depositing lab: Elisa Izaurralde. Depositing organization: Max Planck Institute for Developmental Biology. Publication: GIGYF1/2 proteins use auxiliary sequences to selectively bind to 4EHP and repress target mRNA expression. Peter D, Weber R, Sandmeir F, Wohlbold L, Helms S, Bawankar P, Valkov E, Igreja C, Izaurralde E. Genes Dev. 2017 Jun 1;31(11):1147-1161. doi: 10.1101/gad.299420.117. Epub 2017 Jul 11. PubMed 28698298.
Backbone
  Vector backbone: Unknown
  Vector type: Mammalian Expression
Growth in bacteria
  Bacterial resistance: Kanamycin, 50 μg/mL
  Growth temperature: 37°C
  Growth strain: DH5alpha
  Copy number: High Copy
Gene/Insert
  Gene/Insert name: HsGIGYF1_1-177-P76DL77A
  Species: H. sapiens (human)
  Entrez Gene: GIGYF1 (a.k.a. GYF1, PERQ1)
  Cloning method: Unknown
Terms and licenses: Academic/Nonprofit Terms; Industry Terms: Not Available to Industry
Depositor comments: sequence extracted from NCBI: NM_022574.4 or Uniprot.: O75420 Plasmids from this collection were made available to the research community and donated after the lab closed. Please note that the sequence provided by the depositing laboratory may be theoretical/predicted or based on Sanger sequencing results. There may be discrepancies between sequencing results obtained by Addgene and the depositor sequence. If an Addgene verified sequence is not available, please contact before placing your order to request that our lab fully sequence the plasmid.
How to cite: pT7-EGFP-C1-HsGIGYF1_1-177-P76DL77A_AE was a gift from Elisa Izaurralde (Addgene plasmid # 148574 ; http://n2t.net/addgene:148574 ; RRID:Addgene_148574)
